>Addgene plasmid #47166 | TAL3447 | depositor partial sequence | sequence record 67253 | Insert sequence
ATGGACTACAAAGACCATGACGGTGATTATAAAGATCATGACATCGATTACAAGGATGACGATGACAAGA
TGGCCCCCAAGAAGAAGAGGAAGGTGGGCATTCACCGCGGGGTACCTATGGTGGACTTGAGGACACTCGG
TTATTCGCAACAGCAACAGGAGAAAATCAAGCCTAAGGTCAGGAGCACCGTCGCGCAACACCACGAGGCG
CTTGTGGGGCATGGCTTCACTCATGCGCATATTGTCGCGCTTTCACAGCACCCTGCGGCGCTTGGGACGG
TGGCTGTCAAATACCAAGATATGATTGCGGCCCTGCCCGAAGCCACGCACGAGGCAATTGTAGGGGTCGG
TAAACAGTGGTCGGGAGCGCGAGCACTTGAGGCGCTGCTGACTGTGGCGGGTGAGCTTAGGGGGCCTCCG
CTCCAGCTCGACACCGGGCAGCTGCTGAAGATCGCGAAGAGAGGGGGAGTAACAGCGGTAGAGGCAGTGC
ACGCCTGGCGCAATGCGCTCACCGGGGCCCCCTTGAACCTGACCCCAGACCAGGTAGTCGCAATCGCGTC
AAACGGAGGGGGAAAGCAAGCCCTGGAAACCGTGCAAAGGTTGTTGCCGGTCCTTTGTCAAGACCACGGC
CTTACACCGGAGCAAGTCGTGGCCATTGCAAGCAATGGGGGTGGCAAACAGGCTCTTGAGACGGTTCAGA
GACTTCTCCCAGTTCTCTGTCAAGCCCACGGGCTGACTCCCGATCAAGTTGTAGCGATTGCGTCGCATGA
CGGAGGGAAACAAGCATTGGAGACTGTCCAACGGCTCCTTCCCGTGTTGTGTCAAGCCCACGGTTTGACG
CCTGCACAAGTGGTCGCCATCGCCAACAACAACGGCGGTAAGCAGGCGCTGGAAACAGTACAGCGCCTGC
TGCCTGTACTGTGCCAGGATCATGGACTGACCCCAGACCAGGTAGTCGCAATCGCGTCGAACATTGGGGG
AAAGCAAGCCCTGGAAACCGTGCAAAGGTTGTTGCCGGTCCTTTGTCAAGACCACGGCCTTACACCGGAG
CAAGTCGTGGCCATTGCAAATAATAACGGTGGCAAACAGGCTCTTGAGACGGTTCAGAGACTTCTCCCAG
TTCTCTGTCAAGCCCACGGGCTGACTCCCGATCAAGTTGTAGCGATTGCGTCGCATGACGGAGGGAAACA
AGCATTGGAGACTGTCCAACGGCTCCTTCCCGTGTTGTGTCAAGCCCACGGTTTGACGCCTGCACAAGTG
GTCGCCATCGCCTCCAATATTGGCGGTAAGCAGGCGCTGGAAACAGTACAGCGCCTGCTGCCTGTACTGT
GCCAGGATCATGGACTGACCCCAGACCAGGTAGTCGCAATCGCGAACAATAATGGGGGAAAGCAAGCCCT
GGAAACCGTGCAAAGGTTGTTGCCGGTCCTTTGTCAAGACCACGGCCTTACACCGGAGCAAGTCGTGGCC
ATTGCAAATAATAACGGTGGCAAACAGGCTCTTGAGACGGTTCAGAGACTTCTCCCAGTTCTCTGTCAAG
CCCACGGGCTGACTCCCGATCAAGTTGTAGCGATTGCGTCCAACGGTGGAGGGAAACAAGCATTGGAGAC
TGTCCAACGGCTCCTTCCCGTGTTGTGTCAAGCCCACGGTTTGACGCCTGCACAAGTGGTCGCCATCGCC
AACAACAACGGCGGTAAGCAGGCGCTGGAAACAGTACAGCGCCTGCTGCCTGTACTGTGCCAGGATCATG
GACTGACCCCAGACCAGGTAGTCGCAATCGCGTCAAACGGAGGGGGAAAGCAAGCCCTGGAAACCGTGCA
AAGGTTGTTGCCGGTCCTTTGTCAAGACCACGGCCTTACACCGGAGCAAGTCGTGGCCATTGCATCCCAC
GACGGTGGCAAACAGGCTCTTGAGACGGTTCAGAGACTTCTCCCAGTTCTCTGTCAAGCCCACGGGCTGA
CTCCCGATCAAGTTGTAGCGATTGCGTCGCATGACGGAGGGAAACAAGCATTGGAGACTGTCCAACGGCT
CCTTCCCGTGTTGTGTCAAGCCCACGGTTTGACGCCTGCACAAGTGGTCGCCATCGCCTCCAATATTGGC
GGTAAGCAGGCGCTGGAAACAGTACAGCGCCTGCTGCCTGTACTGTGCCAGGATCATGGACTGACACCCG
AACAGGTGGTCGCCATTGCTAATAATAACGGAGGACGGCCAGCCTTGGAG
