>Addgene plasmid #47166 | TAL3447 | addgene partial sequence | sequence record 68676 | JDS-TALEN-F 5'-TAGGGGTCGGTAAACAGTGG-3'
TGTGGCGGGTGAGCTTAGGGGGCCTCCGCTCCAGCTCGACACCGGGCAGCTGCTGAAGATCGCGAAGAGA
GGGGGAGTAACAGCGGTAGAGGCAGTGCACGCCTGGCGCAATGCGCTCACCGGGGCCCCCTTGAACCTGA
CCCCAGACCAGGTAGTCGCAATCGCGTCAAACGGAGGGGGAAAGCAAGCCCTGGAAACCGTGCAAAGGTT
GTTGCCGGTCCTTTGTCAAGACCACGGCCTTACACCGGAGCAAGTCGTGGCCATTGCAAGCAATGGGGGT
GGCAAACAGGCTCTTGAGACGGTTCAGAGACTTCTCCCAGTTCTCTGTCAAGCCCACGGGCTGACTCCCG
ATCAAGTTGTAGCGATTGCGTCGCATGACGGAGGGAAACAAGCATTGGAGACTGTCCAACGGCTCCTTCC
CGTGTTGTGTCAAGCCCACGGTTTGACGCCTGCACAAGTGGTCGCCATCGCCAACAACAACGGCGGTAAG
CAGGCGCTGGAAACAGTACAGCGCCTGCTGCCTGTACTGTGCCAGGATCATGGACTGACCCCAGACCAGG
TAGTCGCAATCGCGTCGAACATTGGGGGAAAGCAAGCCCTGGAAACCGTGCAAAGGTTGTTGCCGGTCCT
TTGTCAAGACCACGGCCTTACACCGGAGCAAGTCGTGGCCATTGCAAATAATAACGGTGGCAAACAGGCT
CTTGAGACGGTTCAGAGACTTCTCCCAGTTCTCTGTCAAGCCCACGGGCTGACTCCCGATCAAGTTGTAG
CGATTGCGTCGCATGACGGAGGGAAACAAGCATTGGAGACTGTCCAACGGCTCCTTCCCGTGTTGTGTCA
AGCCCACGGTTTGACGCCTGCACAAGTGGTCGCCATCGCCTC
