[The description below was written by a language model from this plasmid's Addgene catalogue record.]
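Description:
TAL3447 is a TALEN expression plasmid built on the JDS74 backbone, a mammalian expression vector that also carries a T7 promoter. It encodes the "right" half of a nuclease pair directed against the zebrafish (D. rerio) GRM2b gene, and belongs to a set of TALENs made for zebrafish gene targets. The plasmid is propagated in E. coli as a high-copy construct under ampicillin selection. The record does not list the origin of replication or other backbone features in detail.

The insert, about 1.4 kb, is an engineered array of TAL effector repeats designed to recognise a specific 18-nucleotide site in the target locus. It was placed into the roughly 6.4 kb backbone through BsmBI sites that were destroyed during cloning. BsmBI is a type IIS enzyme, so this is the expected outcome of seamless in-frame assembly. The backbone supplies the flanking coding parts: an N-terminal 3X Flag tag for detection and a C-terminal wild-type FokI nuclease domain. The complete open reading frame is therefore a Flag-tagged TALE–FokI fusion. A CMV promoter drives its expression in mammalian cells, and the BGH reverse sequencing primer suggests a BGH polyadenylation region downstream. The T7 designation suggests that the coding sequence can also be transcribed in vitro to make mRNA, the usual delivery route for injection into zebrafish embryos.

FokI cleaves only as a dimer, so this construct is meant to be used with its matching "left" TALEN, which binds the opposite half-site. The pair produces a double-strand break at GRM2b, and error-prone repair of that break yields indel mutations that disrupt the gene.
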