Addgene plasmid #47166: TAL3447
Depositing lab: Keith Joung. Depositing organization: Massachusetts General Hospital. Publication: Targeted gene disruption in somatic zebrafish cells using engineered TALENs. Sander JD, Cade L, Khayter C, Reyon D, Peterson RT, Joung JK, Yeh JR. Nat Biotechnol. 2011 Aug 5;29(8):697-8. doi: 10.1038/nbt.1934. PubMed 21822241.
Backbone
  Vector backbone: JDS74
  Backbone manufacturer: Addgene plasmid #32288
  Backbone size w/o insert (bp): 6447
  Vector type: Mammalian Expression ; T7
Growth in bacteria
  Bacterial resistance: Ampicillin, 100 μg/mL
  Growth temperature: 37°C
  Growth strain: XL1 Blue
  Copy number: High Copy
Gene/Insert
  Gene/Insert name: ZebrafishCommunity-GRM2b-right (alt name: GRM2b)
  Species: D. rerio (zebrafish)
  Insert size (bp): 1430
  Promoter: CMV
  Tag / fusion protein: 3X Flag (N terminal on backbone); WT FOKI (C terminal on backbone)
  Cloning method: Restriction Enzyme; 5′ cloning site BsmBI (destroyed during cloning); 3′ cloning site BsmBI (destroyed during cloning)
  Sequencing primers: 5′ CMV-F; 3′ BGH-rev
Terms and licenses: Academic/Nonprofit Terms; Industry Terms: Not Available to Industry
Depositor comments: Target binding site: TTTCGAGCAGGTGTCCAG It is strongly recommended that users perform a diagnostic digest to verify this plasmid prior to use. For example, a double digest of the plasmid with BamHI and KpnI should result in two bands at 2.3kb and 5.8kb.
How to cite: TAL3447 was a gift from Keith Joung (Addgene plasmid # 47166 ; http://n2t.net/addgene:47166 ; RRID:Addgene_47166)
